LOCUS       Exported 3622 bp ds-DNA circular SYN 12-MAY-2021
DEFINITION  synthetic circular DNA
ACCESSION   .
VERSION     .
KEYWORDS    pUC-STS
SOURCE      synthetic DNA construct
  ORGANISM  synthetic DNA construct
REFERENCE   1 (bases 1 to 3622)
  AUTHORS   Watts KT, Lee PC, Schmidt-Dannert C
  TITLE     Biosynthesis of plant-specific stilbene polyketides in metabolically
            engineered Escherichia coli.
  JOURNAL   BMC Biotechnol. 2006 Mar 21;6:22.
  PUBMED    16551366
REFERENCE   2 (bases 1 to 3622)
  AUTHORS   .
  TITLE     Direct Submission
  JOURNAL   Exported May 12, 2021 from SnapGene Server 1.1.58
            http://www.snapgene.com
FEATURES             Location/Qualifiers
     source          1..3622
                     /organism="synthetic DNA construct"
                     /mol_type="other DNA"
     primer_bind     complement(1262..1281)
                     /label=pRS-marker
                     /note="pRS vectors, use to sequence yeast selectable
                     marker"
     primer_bind     1381..1403
                     /label=pGEX 3'
                     /note="pGEX vectors, reverse primer"
     primer_bind     complement(1441..1459)
                     /label=pBRforEco
                     /note="pBR322 vectors, upsteam of EcoRI site, forward
                     primer"
     promoter        1527..1631
                     /gene="bla"
                     /label=AmpR promoter
     CDS             1632..2492
                     /codon_start=1
                     /gene="bla"
                     /product="beta-lactamase"
                     /label=AmpR
                     /note="confers resistance to ampicillin, carbenicillin, and
                     related antibiotics"
                     /translation="MSIQHFRVALIPFFAAFCLPVFAHPETLVKVKDAEDQLGARVGYI
                     ELDLNSGKILESFRPEERFPMMSTFKVLLCGAVLSRIDAGQEQLGRRIHYSQNDLVEYS
                     PVTEKHLTDGMTVRELCSAAITMSDNTAANLLLTTIGGPKELTAFLHNMGDHVTRLDRW
                     EPELNEAIPNDERDTTMPVAMATTLRKLLTGELLTLASRQQLIDWMEADKVAGPLLRSA
                     LPAGWFIADKSGAGERGSRGIIAALGPDGKPSRIVVIYTTGSQATMDERNRQIAEIGAS
                     LIKHW"
     primer_bind     complement(1850..1869)
                     /label=Amp-R
                     /note="Ampicillin resistance gene, reverse primer"
     rep_origin      2663..3251
                     /direction=RIGHT
                     /label=ori
                     /note="high-copy-number ColE1/pMB1/pBR322/pUC origin of
                     replication"
     primer_bind     3152..3171
                     /label=pBR322ori-F
                     /note="pBR322 origin, forward primer"
     primer_bind     3405..3422
                     /label=L4440
                     /note="L4440 vector, forward primer"
     protein_bind    3539..3560
                     /label=CAP binding site
                     /bound_moiety="E. coli catabolite activator protein"
                     /note="CAP binding activates transcription in the presence
                     of cAMP."
     promoter        3575..3605
                     /label=lac promoter
                     /note="promoter for the E. coli lac operon"
ORIGIN
        1 ctagaagaag gaggattaca aaatggtgtc tgtgagtgag atccgcaaag ttcaaagggc
       61 agaaggccct gcaactgtat tggcgatagg cacagcaaat ccaccaaatt gtattgatca
      121 gagcacatat gctgattatt attttagagt aactaacagt gaacacatga ctgatctcaa
      181 gaagaagttt cagcgcattt gtgagagaac acaaatcaag aacagacata tgtacttaac
      241 agaagagata ctgaaagaga atcctaacat gtgcgcatac aaagcaccgt cgttggatgc
      301 aagggaagac atgatgatca gggaggtacc aagggttgga aaagaggctg caaccaaggc
      361 catcaaggaa tggggtcagc caatgtctaa gatcacacat ttgatcttct gcaccaccag
      421 cggtgttgca ttgcctggcg ttgattacga actcatcgta ctcttaggac tcgacccatc
      481 cgtcaagagg tacatgatgt accaccaagg ctgcttcgcc ggtggcactg tccttcgttt
      541 ggctaaggac ttggctgaaa acaacaagga tgctcgtgtg cttatcgttt gttctgagaa
      601 taccgcagtc actttccgtg gtcctagtga gacagacatg gatagtcttg tagggcaagc
      661 cttgtttgct gatggagctg ctgcgattat cattggttct gatcctgtgc cagaggttga
      721 aaagcctatc tttgaaattg tttcgactga tcaaaaactt gtccctaaca gccatggagc
      781 catcggtggt ctccttcgtg aagttgggct tacattctat cttaataaga gtgttcctga
      841 tattatttca caaaacatca atgatgcgct cagtaaagct tttgatccat tgggtatatc
      901 tgattataac tcaatatttt ggattgcaca ccctggtgga cgtgcaattt tggatcaggt
      961 tgaacagaaa gtgaacttga aaccagagaa gatgaatgcc actagagacg tgcttagcaa
     1021 ttacggtaac atgtcaagtg cgtgtgtgtt cttcatcatg gatttaatga ggaagaagtc
     1081 ccttgaagaa ggacttaaaa ctaccggtga aggacttgat tggggcgtac tttttggctt
     1141 tggtcctggt ctcactattg aaactgttgt tctccgcagc atggccatat aagcggccgc
     1201 tgcggtattt tctccttacg catctgtgcg gtatttcaca ccgcatatgg tgcactctca
     1261 gtacaatctg ctctgatgcc gcatagttaa gccagccccg acacccgcca acacccgctg
     1321 acgcgccctg acgggcttgt ctgctcccgg catccgctta cagacaagct gtgaccgtct
     1381 ccgggagctg catgtgtcag aggttttcac cgtcatcacc gaaacgcgcg agacgaaagg
     1441 gcctcgtgat acgcctattt ttataggtta atgtcatgat aataatggtt tcttagacgt
     1501 caggtggcac ttttcgggga aatgtgcgcg gaacccctat ttgtttattt ttctaaatac
     1561 attcaaatat gtatccgctc atgagacaat aaccctgata aatgcttcaa taatattgaa
     1621 aaaggaagag tatgagtatt caacatttcc gtgtcgccct tattcccttt tttgcggcat
     1681 tttgccttcc tgtttttgct cacccagaaa cgctggtgaa agtaaaagat gctgaagatc
     1741 agttgggtgc acgagtgggt tacatcgaac tggatctcaa cagcggtaag atccttgaga
     1801 gttttcgccc cgaagaacgt tttccaatga tgagcacttt taaagttctg ctatgtggcg
     1861 cggtattatc ccgtattgac gccgggcaag agcaactcgg tcgccgcata cactattctc
     1921 agaatgactt ggttgagtac tcaccagtca cagaaaagca tcttacggat ggcatgacag
     1981 taagagaatt atgcagtgct gccataacca tgagtgataa cactgcggcc aacttacttc
     2041 tgacaacgat cggaggaccg aaggagctaa ccgctttttt gcacaacatg ggggatcatg
     2101 taactcgcct tgatcgttgg gaaccggagc tgaatgaagc cataccaaac gacgagcgtg
     2161 acaccacgat gcctgtagca atggcaacaa cgttgcgcaa actattaact ggcgaactac
     2221 ttactctagc ttcccggcaa caattaatag actggatgga ggcggataaa gttgcaggac
     2281 cacttctgcg ctcggccctt ccggctggct ggtttattgc tgataaatct ggagccggtg
     2341 agcgtgggtc tcgcggtatc attgcagcac tggggccaga tggtaagccc tcccgtatcg
     2401 tagttatcta cacgacgggg agtcaggcaa ctatggatga acgaaataga cagatcgctg
     2461 agataggtgc ctcactgatt aagcattggt aactgtcaga ccaagtttac tcatatatac
     2521 tttagattga tttaaaactt catttttaat ttaaaaggat ctaggtgaag atcctttttg
     2581 ataatctcat gaccaaaatc ccttaacgtg agttttcgtt ccactgagcg tcagaccccg
     2641 tagaaaagat caaaggatct tcttgagatc ctttttttct gcgcgtaatc tgctgcttgc
     2701 aaacaaaaaa accaccgcta ccagcggtgg tttgtttgcc ggatcaagag ctaccaactc
     2761 tttttccgaa ggtaactggc ttcagcagag cgcagatacc aaatactgtc cttctagtgt
     2821 agccgtagtt aggccaccac ttcaagaact ctgtagcacc gcctacatac ctcgctctgc
     2881 taatcctgtt accagtggct gctgccagtg gcgataagtc gtgtcttacc gggttggact
     2941 caagacgata gttaccggat aaggcgcagc ggtcgggctg aacggggggt tcgtgcacac
     3001 agcccagctt ggagcgaacg acctacaccg aactgagata cctacagcgt gagctatgag
     3061 aaagcgccac gcttcccgaa gggagaaagg cggacaggta tccggtaagc ggcagggtcg
     3121 gaacaggaga gcgcacgagg gagcttccag ggggaaacgc ctggtatctt tatagtcctg
     3181 tcgggtttcg ccacctctga cttgagcgtc gatttttgtg atgctcgtca ggggggcgga
     3241 gcctatggaa aaacgccagc aacgcggcct ttttacggtt cctggccttt tgctggcctt
     3301 ttgctcacat gttctttcct gcgttatccc ctgattctgt ggataaccgt attaccgcct
     3361 ttgagtgagc tgataccgct cgccgcagcc gaacgaccga gcgcagcgag tcagtgagcg
     3421 aggaagcgga agagcgccca atacgcaaac cgcctctccc cgcgcgttgg ccgattcatt
     3481 aatgcagctg gcacgacagg tttcccgact ggaaagcggg cagtgagcgc aacgcaatta
     3541 atgtgagtta gctcactcat taggcacccc aggctttaca ctttatgctt ccggctcgta
     3601 tgttgtgtgg aattgtgagc gt
//
