[The description below was written by a language model from this plasmid's Addgene catalogue record and the feature table of its GenBank file.]
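Description:
pUC-STS is a high-copy bacterial expression plasmid built on pUCmod, a modified pUC-type backbone of about 2.4 kb. It carries the stilbene synthase (STS) gene from peanut, Arachis hypogaea, giving a circular construct of 3,622 bp. The plasmid replicates in E. coli from a ColE1/pMB1-family pUC origin and is selected with ampicillin through the bla beta-lactamase gene, which is driven by its own AmpR promoter.

The STS coding sequence was inserted by restriction cloning between XbaI and NotI sites, both of which remain intact, so the gene can be excised or moved to another vector. The catalogue entry lists the promoter as LacPMod, a modified lac promoter. The feature table annotates a CAP binding site and a lac promoter at the end of the numbered sequence, directly upstream of the region the insert would occupy across the origin of numbering. No lac operator is annotated next to the promoter, but the record does not say how the promoter was modified or whether expression is constitutive or inducible. The table does not annotate the STS open reading frame itself. The unannotated stretch of roughly 1.2 kb at the start of the sequence matches the size difference between the backbone and the full plasmid. No tags or fusion partners are recorded.

Stilbene synthase is a type III polyketide synthase that condenses a phenylpropanoid CoA starter unit with malonyl-CoA to form stilbenes such as resveratrol. The plasmid is classed as a synthetic biology vector, and the associated publication describes it as part of a metabolically engineered E. coli system for producing plant-specific stilbene polyketides.
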