Addgene plasmid #35949: pUC-STS
Depositing lab: Claudia Schmidt-dannert. Depositing organization: University of Minnesota. Publication: Biosynthesis of plant-specific stilbene polyketides in metabolically engineered Escherichia coli. Watts KT, Lee PC, Schmidt-Dannert C. BMC Biotechnol. 2006 Mar 21;6:22. 10.1186/1472-6750-6-22 PubMed 16551366.
Backbone
  Vector backbone: pUCmod
  Backbone size w/o insert (bp): 2428
  Vector type: Synthetic Biology
Growth in bacteria
  Bacterial resistance: Ampicillin, 100 μg/mL
  Growth temperature: 37°C
  Growth strain: Top10/P3
  Copy number: High Copy
Gene/Insert
  Gene/Insert name: Stilbene synthase (alt name: STS)
  Species: Arachis hypogaea
  GenBank ID: AB027606
  Promoter: LacPMod
  Cloning method: Restriction Enzyme; 5′ cloning site XbaI (not destroyed); 3′ cloning site NotI (not destroyed)
  Sequencing primers: 5′ ATG TTG TGT GGA ATT GTG AGC GT; 3′ GAA ATA CCG CAC AGA TGC GTA A
Terms and licenses: Academic/Nonprofit Terms; Industry Terms: Not Available to Industry
How to cite: pUC-STS was a gift from Claudia Schmidt-dannert (Addgene plasmid # 35949 ; http://n2t.net/addgene:35949 ; RRID:Addgene_35949)
