>Addgene plasmid #35949 | pUC-STS | addgene partial sequence | sequence record 47564 | STS-F 5'-ATG TTG TGT GGA ATT GTG AGC GT-3'
TGTCTGTGAGTGAGANCCGCAAAGTTCAAAGGGCAGAAGGCCCTGCAACTGTATTGGCGATAGGCACAGC
AAATCCACCAAATTGTATTGATCAGAGCACATATGCTGATTATTATTTTAGAGTAACTAACAGTGAACAC
ATGACTGATCTCAAGAAGAAGTTTCAGCGCATTTGTGAGAGAACACAAATCAAGAACAGACATATGTACT
TAACAGAAGAGATACTGAAAGAGAATCCTAACATGTGCGCATACAAAGCACCGTCGTTGGATGCAAGGGA
AGACATGATGATCAGGGAGGTACCAAGGGTTGGAAAAGAGGCTGCAACCAAGGCCATCAAGGAATGGGGT
CAGCCAATGTCTAAGATCACACATTTGATCTTCTGCACCACCAGCGGTGTTGCATTGCCTGGCGTTGATT
ACGAACTCATCGTACTCTTAGGACTCGACCCATCCGTCAAGAGGTACATGATGTACCACCAAGGCTGCTT
CGCCGGTGGCACTGTCCTTCGTTTGGCTAAGGACTTGGCTGAAAACAACAAGGATGCTCGTGTGCTTATC
GTTTGTTCTGAGAATACCGCAGTCACTTTCCGTGGTCCTAGTGAGACAGACATGGATAGTCTTGTAGGGC
AAGCCTTGTTTGCTGATGGAGCTGCTGCGATTATCATTGGTTCTGATCCTGTGCCAGAGGTTGAAAAGCC
TATCTTTGAAATTGTTTCGACTGATCAAAAACTTGTCCCTAACAGCCATGGAGCCATCGGTGGTCTCCTT
CGTGAAGTTGGGCTTACATTCTATCTTAATAAGAGTGTTCCTGATATTATTTCACAAAACATCAATGATG
CGCTCAGTAA
